>Addgene plasmid #142557 | TFORF0210 | addgene full sequence | sequence record 395974 | Addgene NGS Result
TTAATGTAGTCTTATGCAATACTCTTGTAGTCTTGCAACATGGTAACGATGAGTTAGCAACATGCCTTAC
AAGGAGAGAAAAAGCACCGTGCATGCCGATTGGTGGAAGTAAGGTGGTACGATCGTGCCTTATTAGGAAG
GCAACAGACGGGTCTGACATGGATTGGACGAACCACTGAATTGCCGCATTGCAGAGATATTGTATTTAAG
TGCCTAGCTCGATACATAAACGGGTCTCTCTGGTTAGACCAGATCTGAGCCTGGGAGCTCTCTGGCTAAC
TAGGGAACCCACTGCTTAAGCCTCAATAAAGCTTGCCTTGAGTGCTTCAAGTAGTGTGTGCCCGTCTGTT
GTGTGACTCTGGTAACTAGAGATCCCTCAGACCCTTTTAGTCAGTGTGGAAAATCTCTAGCAGTGGCGCC
CGAACAGGGACTTGAAAGCGAAAGGGAAACCAGAGGAGCTCTCTCGACGCAGGACTCGGCTTGCTGAAGC
GCGCACGGCAAGAGGCGAGGGGCGGCGACTGGTGAGTACGCCAAAAATTTTGACTAGCGGAGGCTAGAAG
GAGAGAGATGGGTGCGAGAGCGTCAGTATTAAGCGGGGGAGAATTAGATCGCGATGGGAAAAAATTCGGT
TAAGGCCAGGGGGAAAGAAAAAATATAAATTAAAACATATAGTATGGGCAAGCAGGGAGCTAGAACGATT
CGCAGTTAATCCTGGCCTGTTAGAAACATCAGAAGGCTGTAGACAAATACTGGGACAGCTACAACCATCC
CTTCAGACAGGATCAGAAGAACTTAGATCATTATATAATACAGTAGCAACCCTCTATTGTGTGCATCAAA
GGATAGAGATAAAAGACACCAAGGAAGCTTTAGACAAGATAGAGGAAGAGCAAAACAAAAGTAAGACCAC
CGCACAGCAAGCGGCCGCTGATCTTCAGACCTGGAGGAGGAGATATGAGGGACAATTGGAGAAGTGAATT
ATATAAATATAAAGTAGTAAAAATTGAACCATTAGGAGTAGCACCCACCAAGGCAAAGAGAAGAGTGGTG
CAGAGAGAAAAAAGAGCAGTGGGAATAGGAGCTTTGTTCCTTGGGTTCTTGGGAGCAGCAGGAAGCACTA
TGGGCGCAGCGTCAATGACGCTGACGGTACAGGCCAGACAATTATTGTCTGGTATAGTGCAGCAGCAGAA
CAATTTGCTGAGGGCTATTGAGGCGCAACAGCATCTGTTGCAACTCACAGTCTGGGGCATCAAGCAGCTC
CAGGCAAGAATCCTGGCTGTGGAAAGATACCTAAAGGATCAACAGCTCCTGGGGATTTGGGGTTGCTCTG
GAAAACTCATTTGCACCACTGCTGTGCCTTGGAATGCTAGTTGGAGTAATAAATCTCTGGAACAGATTTG
GAATCACACGACCTGGATGGAGTGGGACAGAGAAATTAACAATTACACAAGCTTAATACACTCCTTAATT
GAAGAATCGCAAAACCAGCAAGAAAAGAATGAACAAGAATTATTGGAATTAGATAAATGGGCAAGTTTGT
GGAATTGGTTTAACATAACAAATTGGCTGTGGTATATAAAATTATTCATAATGATAGTAGGAGGCTTGGT
AGGTTTAAGAATAGTTTTTGCTGTACTTTCTATAGTGAATAGAGTTAGGCAGGGATATTCACCATTATCG
TTTCAGACCCACCTCCCAACCCCGAGGGGACCCATGCATTGCATCTCAATTAGTCAGCAACCAGGTGTGG
AAAGTCCCCAGGCTCCCCAGCAGGCAGAAGTATGCAAAGCATGCGTCTCAATTAGTCAGCAACCATAGTC
CCGCCCCTAACTCCGCCCATCCCGCCCCTAACTCCGCCCAGTTCCGCCCATTCTCCGCCCCATGGCTGAC
TAATTTTTTTTATTTATGCAGAGGCCGAGGCCGCCTCGGCCTCTGAGCTATTCCAGAAGTAGTGAGGAGG
CTTTTTTGGAGGCCTAGGCTTTTGCAAAAAGCTTTCTAGAGGTACCACCGGAGCTTACCATGACCGAGTA
CAAGCCCACGGTGCGCCTCGCCACCCGCGACGACGTCCCCAGGGCCGTACGCACCCTCGCCGCCGCGTTC
GCCGACTACCCCGCCACGCGCCACACCGTCGATCCGGACCGCCACATCGAGCGGGTCACCGAGCTGCAAG
AACTCTTCCTCACGCGCGTCGGGCTCGACATCGGCAAGGTGTGGGTCGCGGACGACGGCGCCGCCGTGGC
GGTCTGGACCACGCCGGAGAGCGTCGAAGCGGGGGCGGTGTTCGCCGAGATCGGCCCGCGCATGGCCGAG
TTGAGCGGTTCCCGGCTGGCCGCGCAGCAACAGATGGAAGGCCTCCTGGCGCCGCACCGGCCCAAGGAGC
CCGCGTGGTTCCTGGCCACCGTCGGCGTCTCGCCCGACCACCAGGGCAAGGGTCTGGGCAGCGCCGTCGT
GCTCCCCGGAGTGGAGGCGGCCGAGCGCGCCGGGGTGCCCGCCTTCCTGGAGACCTCCGCGCCCCGCAAC
CTCCCCTTCTACGAGCGGCTCGGCTTCACCGTCACCGCCGACGTCGAGGTGCCCGAAGGACCGCGCACCT
GGTGCATGACCCGCAAGCCCGGTGCCAGTTAACGAATTCTAGATCTTGAGACAAATGGCAGTATTCATCC
ACAATTTTAAAAGAAAAGGGGGGATTGGGGGGTACAGTGCAGGGGAAAGAATAGTAGACATAATAGCAAC
AGACATACAAACTAAAGAATTACAAAAACAAATTACAAAAATTCAAAATTTTCGGGTTTATTACAGGGAC
AGCAGAGATCCACTTTGGCGCCGGCTCGAGGCCTGCAGGTGCAAAGATGGATAAAGTTTTAAACAGAGAG
GAATCTTTGCAGCTAATGGACCTTCTAGGTCTTGAAAGGAGTGGGAATTGGCTCCGGTGCCCGTCAGTGG
GCAGAGCGCACATCGCCCACAGTCCCCGAGAAGTTGGGGGGAGGGGTCGGCAATTGAACCGGTGCCTAGA
GAAGGTGGCGCGGGGTAAACTGGGAAAGTGATGTCGTGTACTGGCTCCGCCTTTTTCCCGAGGGTGGGGG
AGAACCGTATATAAGTGCAGTAGTCGCCGTGAACGTTCTTTTTCGCAACGGGTTTGCCGCCAGAACACAG
GTAAGTGCCGTGTGTGGTTCCCGCGGGCCTGGCCTCTTTACGGGTTATGGCCCTTGCGTGCCTTGAATTA
CTTCCACCTGGCTGCAGTACGTGATTCTTGATCCCGAGCTTCGGGTTGGAAGTGGGTGGGAGAGTTCGAG
GCCTTGCGCTTAAGGAGCCCCTTCGCCTCGTGCTTGAGTTGAGGCCTGGCCTGGGCGCTGGGGCCGCCGC
GTGCGAATCTGGTGGCACCTTCGCGCCTGTCTCGCTGCTTTCGATAAGTCTCTAGCCATTTAAAATTTTT
GATGACCTGCTGCGACGCTTTTTTTCTGGCAAGATAGTCTTGTAAATGCGGGCCAAGATCTGCACACTGG
TATTTCGGTTTTTGGGGCCGCGGGCGGCGACGGGGCCCGTGCGTCCCAGCGCACATGTTCGGCGAGGCGG
GGCCTGCGAGCGCGGCCACCGAGAATCGGACGGGGGTAGTCTCAAGCTGGCCGGCCTGCTCTGGTGCCTG
GCCTCGCGCCGCCGTGTATCGCCCCGCCCTGGGCGGCAAGGCTGGCCCGGTCGGCACCAGTTGCGTGAGC
GGAAAGATGGCCGCTTCCCGGCCCTGCTGCAGGGAGCTCAAAATGGAGGACGCGGCGCTCGGGAGAGCGG
GCGGGTGAGTCACCCACACAAAGGAAAAGGGCCTTTCCGTCCTCAGCCGTCGCTTCATGTGACTCCACGG
AGTACCGGGCGCCGTCCAGGCACCTCGATTAGTTCTCGAGCTTTTGGAGTACGTCGTCTTTAGGTTGGGG
GGAGGGGTTTTATGCGATGGAGTTTCCCCACACTGAGTGGGTGGAGACTGAAGTTAGGCCAGCTTGGCAC
TTGATGTAATTCTCCTTGGAATTTGCCCTTTTTGAGTTTGGATCTTGGTTCATTCTCAAGCCTCAGACAG
TGGTTCAAAGTTTTTTTCTTCCATTTCAGGTGTCGTGAGGCTAGCACCGCCACCATGATGCAGGAATCTG
CGACAGAGACAATAAGCAACAGTTCAATGAATCAAAATGGAATGAGCACTCTAAGCAGCCAATTAGATGC
TGGCAGCAGAGATGGAAGATCAAGTGGTGACACCAGCTCTGAAGTAAGCACAGTAGAACTGCTGCATCTG
CAACAACAGCAGGCTCTCCAGGCAGCAAGACAACTTCTTTTACAGCAGCAAACAAGTGGATTGAAATCTC
CTAAGAGCAGTGATAAACAGAGACCACTGCAGGTGCCTGTGTCAGTGGCCATGATGACTCCCCAGGTGAT
CACCCCTCAGCAAATGCAGCAGATCCTTCAGCAACAAGTCCTGTCTCCTCAGCAGCTACAAGCCCTTCTC
CAACAACAGCAGGCTGTCATGCTGCAGCAGGATTTTTTGGATTCTGGATTGGAAAATTTCAGAGCTGCCT
TGGAAAAAAATCAACAACTACAAGAGTTTTACAAGAAACAGCAAGAGCAGTTACATCTTCAGCTTTTGCA
GCAGCAGCAGCAACAGCAGCAGCAGCAACAACAGCAGCAACAACAGCAGCAGCAACAACAACAACAACAG
CAGCAACAACAGCAGCAGCAGCAGCAACAGCAGCAGCAGCAGCAACAGCATCCTGGAAAGCAAGCGAAAG
AGCAGCAGCAGCAGCAGCAGCAGCAACAGCAATTGGCAGCCCAGCAGCTTGTCTTCCAGCAGCAGCTTCT
CCAGATGCAACAACTCCAGCAGCAGCAGCATCTGCTCAGCCTTCAGCGTCAGGGACTCATCTCCATTCCA
CCTGGCCAGGCAGCACTTCCTGTCCAATCGCTGCCTCAAGCTGGCTTAAGTCCTGCTGAGATTCAGCAGT
TATGGAAAGAAGTGACTGGAGTTCACAGTATGGAAGACAATGGCATTAAACATGGAGGGCTAGACCTCAC
TACTAACAATTCCTCCTCGACTACCTCCTCCAACACTTCCAAAGCATCACCACCAATAACTCATCATTCC
ATAGTGAATGGACAGTCTTCAGTTCTAAGTGCAAGACGAGACAGCTCGTCACATGAGGAGACTGGGGCCT
CTCACACTCTCTATGGCCATGGAGTTTGCAAATGGCCAGGCTGTGAAAGCATTTGTGAAGATTTTGGACA
GTTTTTAAAGCACCTTAACAATGAACACGCATTGGATGACCGAAGCACTGCTCAGTGTCGAGTGCAAATG
CAGGTGGTGCAACAGTTAGAAATACAGCTTTCTAAAGAACGCGAACGTCTTCAAGCAATGATGACCCACT
TGCACATGCGACCCTCAGAGCCCAAACCATCTCCCAAACCTCTAAATCTGGTGTCTAGTGTCACCATGTC
GAAGAATATGTTGGAGACATCCCCACAGAGCTTACCTCAAACCCCTACCACACCAACGGCCCCAGTCACC
CCGATTACCCAGGGACCCTCAGTAATCACCCCAGCCAGTGTGCCCAATGTGGGAGCCATACGAAGGCGAC
ATTCAGACAAATACAACATTCCCATGTCATCAGAAATTGCCCCAAACTATGAATTTTATAAAAATGCAGA
TGTCAGACCTCCATTTACTTATGCAACTCTCATAAGGCAGGCTATCATGGAGTCATCTGACAGGCAGTTA
ACACTTAATGAAATTTACAGCTGGTTTACACGGACATTTGCTTACTTCAGGCGTAATGCAGCAACTTGGA
AGAATGCAGTACGTCATAATCTTAGCCTGCACAAGTGTTTTGTTCGAGTAGAAAATGTTAAAGGAGCAGT
ATGGACTGTGGATGAAGTAGAATACCAGAAGCGAAGGTCACAAAAGATAACAGGAAGTCCAACCTTAGTA
AAAAATATACCTACCAGTTTAGGCTATGGAGCAGCTCTTAATGCCAGTTTGCAGGCTGCCTTGGCAGAGA
GCAGTTTACCTTTGCTAAGTAATCCTGGACTGATAAATAATGCATCCAGTGGCCTACTGCAGGCCGTCCA
CGAAGACCTCAATGGTTCTCTGGATCACATTGACAGCAATGGAAACAGTAGTCCGGGCTGCTCACCTCAG
CCGCACATACATTCAATCCACGTCAAGGAAGAGCCAGTGATTGCAGAGGATGAAGACTGCCCAATGTCCT
TAGTGACAACAGCTAATCACAGTCCAGAATTAGAAGACGACAGAGAGATTGAAGAAGAGCCTTTATCTGA
AGATCTGGAATAGTAATGAACTAGTCCGTAACTTGAAAGTATTTCGATTTCTTGGCTTTATATATCTTGT
GGAAAGGACGAGTAGTATCCAGACTTTCTTCGTGAACGCGTTAAGTCGACAATCAACCTCTGGATTACAA
AATTTGTGAAAGATTGACTGGTATTCTTAACTATGTTGCTCCTTTTACGCTATGTGGATACGCTGCTTTA
ATGCCTTTGTATCATGCTATTGCTTCCCGTATGGCTTTCATTTTCTCCTCCTTGTATAAATCCTGGTTGC
TGTCTCTTTATGAGGAGTTGTGGCCCGTTGTCAGGCAACGTGGCGTGGTGTGCACTGTGTTTGCTGACGC
AACCCCCACTGGTTGGGGCATTGCCACCACCTGTCAGCTCCTTTCCGGGACTTTCGCTTTCCCCCTCCCT
ATTGCCACGGCGGAACTCATCGCCGCCTGCCTTGCCCGCTGCTGGACAGGGGCTCGGCTGTTGGGCACTG
ACAATTCCGTGGTGTTGTCGGGGAAATCATCGTCCTTTCCTTGGCTGCTCGCCTGTGTTGCCACCTGGAT
TCTGCGCGGGACGTCCTTCTGCTACGTCCCTTCGGCCCTCAATCCAGCGGACCTTCCTTCCCGCGGCCTG
CTGCCGGCTCTGCGGCCTCTTCCGCGTCTTCGCCTTCGCCCTCAGACGAGTCGGATCTCCCTTTGGGCCG
CCTCCCCGCGTCGACTTTAAGACCAATGACTTACAAGGCAGCTGTAGATCTTAGCCACTTTTTAAAAGAA
AAGGGGGGACTGGAAGGGCTAATTCACTCCCAACGAAGACAAGATCTGCTTTTTGCTTGTACTGGGTCTC
TCTGGTTAGACCAGATCTGAGCCTGGGAGCTCTCTGGCTAACTAGGGAACCCACTGCTTAAGCCTCAATA
AAGCTTGCCTTGAGTGCTTCAAGTAGTGTGTGCCCGTCTGTTGTGTGACTCTGGTAACTAGAGATCCCTC
AGACCCTTTTAGTCAGTGTGGAAAATCTCTAGCAGTACGTATAGTAGTTCATGTCATCTTATTATTCAGT
ATTTATAACTTGCAAAGAAATGAATATCAGAGAGTGAGAGGAACTTGTTTATTGCAGCTTATAATGGTTA
CAAATAAAGCAATAGCATCACAAATTTCACAAATAAAGCATTTTTTTCACTGCATTCTAGTTGTGGTTTG
TCCAAACTCATCAATGTATCTTATCATGTCTGGCTCTAGCTATCCCGCCCCTAACTCCGCCCATCCCGCC
CCTAACTCCGCCCAGTTCCGCCCATTCTCCGCCCCATGGCTGACTAATTTTTTTTATTTATGCAGAGGCC
GAGGCCGCCTCGGCCTCTGAGCTATTCCAGAAGTAGTGAGGAGGCTTTTTTGGAGGCCTAGGGACGTACC
CAATTCGCCCTATAGTGAGTCGTATTACGCGCGCTCACTGGCCGTCGTTTTACAACGTCGTGACTGGGAA
AACCCTGGCGTTACCCAACTTAATCGCCTTGCAGCACATCCCCCTTTCGCCAGCTGGCGTAATAGCGAAG
AGGCCCGCACCGATCGCCCTTCCCAACAGTTGCGCAGCCTGAATGGCGAATGGG
[124 nt withheld, positions 7895-8018]
C
[91 nt withheld, positions 8020-8110]
A
[49 nt withheld, positions 8112-8160]
CCTTTGACGTTGGAGTCCACGTTCTTT
[37 nt withheld, positions 8188-8224]
ACCCTATCTCGGTCTATTCTTTTGATTTATAAGGGATTTTGCCGATTTCGGCCTATTGGTTAAAAAATGA
GCTGATTTAACAAAAATTTAACGCGAATTTTAACAAAATATTAACGCTTACAATTTAGGTGGCACTTTTC
GGGGAAATGTGCGCGGAACCCCTATTTGTTTATTTTTCTAAATACATTCAAATATGTATCCGCTCATGAG
ACAATAACCCTGATAAATGCTTCAATAATATTGAAAAAGGAAGAGTATGAGTATTCAACATTTCCGTGTC
GCCCTTATTCCCTTTTTTGCGGCATTTTGCCTTCCTGTTTTTGCTCACCCAGAAACGCTGGTGAAAGTAA
AAGATGCTGAAGATCAGTTGGGTGCACGAGTGGGTTACATCGAACTGGATCTCAACAGCGGTAAGATCCT
TGAGAGTTTTCGCCCCGAAGAACGTTTTCCAATGATGAGCACTTTTAAAGTTCTGCTATGTGGCGCGGTA
TTATCCCGTATTGACGCCGGGCAAGAGCAACTCGGTCGCCGCATACACTATTCTCAGAATGACTTGGTTG
AGTACTCACCAGTCACAGAAAAGCATCTTACGGATGGCATGACAGTAAGAGAATTATGCAGTGCTGCCAT
AACCATGAGTGATAACACTGCGGCCAACTTACTTCTGACAACGATCGGAGGACCGAAGGAGCTAACCGCT
TTTTTGCACAACATGGGGGATCATGTAACTCGCCTTGATCGTTGGGAACCGGAGCTGAATGAAGCCATAC
CAAACGACGAGCGTGACACCACGATGCCTGTAGCAATGGCAACAACGTTGCGCAAACTATTAACTGGCGA
ACTACTTACTCTAGCTTCCCGGCAACAATTAATAGACTGGATGGAGGCGGATAAAGTTGCAGGACCACTT
CTGCGCTCGGCCCTTCCGGCTGGCTGGTTTATTGCTGATAAATCTGGAGCCGGTGAGCGTGGGTCTCGCG
GTATCATTGCAGCACTGGGGCCAGATGGTAAGCCCTCCCGTATCGTAGTTATCTACACGACGGGGAGTCA
GGCAACTATGGATGAACGAAATAGACAGATCGCTGAGATAGGTGCCTCACTGATTAAGCATTGGTAACTG
TCAGACCAAGTTTACTCATATATACTTTAGATTGATTTAAAACTTCATTTTTAATTTAAAAGGATCTAGG
TGAAGATCCTTTTTGATAATCTCATGACCAAAATCCCTTAACGTGAGTTTTCGTTCCACTGAGCGTCAGA
CCCCGTAGAAAAGATCAAAGGATCTTCTTGAGATCCTTTTTTTCTGCGCGTAATCTGCTGCTTGCAAACA
AAAAAACCACCGCTACCAGCGGTGGTTTGTTTGCCGGATCAAGAGCTACCAACTCTTTTTCCGAAGGTAA
CTGGCTTCAGCAGAGCGCAGATACCAAATACTGTTCTTCTAGTGTAGCCGTAGTTAGGCCACCACTTCAA
GAACTCTGTAGCACCGCCTACATACCTCGCTCTGCTAATCCTGTTACCAGTGGCTGCTGCCAGTGGCGAT
AAGTCGTGTCTTACCGGGTTGGACTCAAGACGATAGTTACCGGATAAGGCGCAGCGGTCGGGCTGAACGG
GGGGTTCGTGCACACAGCCCAGCTTGGAGCGAACGACCTACACCGAACTGAGATACCTACAGCGTGAGCT
ATGAGAAAGCGCCACGCTTCCCGAAGGGAGAAAGGCGGACAGGTATCCGGTAAGCGGCAGGGTCGGAACA
GGAGAGCGCACGAGGGAGCTTCCAGGGGGAAACGCCTGGTATCTTTATAGTCCTGTCGGGTTTCGCCACC
TCTGACTTGAGCGTCGATTTTTGTGATGCTCGTCAGGGGGGCGGAGCCTATGGAAAAACGCCAGCAACGC
GGCCTTTTTACGGTTCCTGGCCTTTTGCTGGCCTTTTGCTCACATGTTCTTTCCTGCGTTATCCCCTGAT
TCTGTGGATAACCGTATTACCGCCTTTGAGTGAGCTGATACCGCTCGCCGCAGCCGAACGACCGAGCGCA
GCGAGTCAGTGAGCGAGGAAGCGGAAGAGCGCCCAATACGCAAACCGCCTCTCCCCGCGCGTTGGCCGAT
TCATTAATGCAGCTGGCACGACAGGTTTCCCGACTGGAAAGCGGGCAGTGAGCGCAACGCAATTAATGTG
AGTTAGCTCACTCATTAGGCACCCCAGGCTTTACACTTTATGCTTCCGGCTCGTATGTTGTGTGGAATTG
TGAGCGGATAACAATTTCACACAGGAAACAGCTATGACCATGATTACGCCAAGCGCGCAATTAACCCTCA
CTAAAGGGAACAAAAGCTGGAGCTGCAAGC
Features (pLannotate 1.2.2; 31 found; start..end, strand, type, name):
      5..231     +  promoter       RSV promoter: Rous sarcoma virus enhancer/promoter
    232..412     +  LTR            5' LTR (truncated): truncated 5' long terminal repeat (LTR) from HIV-1
    459..584     +  misc_feature   HIV-1 Ψ: packaging signal of human immunodeficiency virus type 1
    568..931     +  CDS            HIV-1 gag (fragment): gag protein from human immunodeficiency virus 1; gag
   1077..1310    +  misc_feature   RRE: The Rev response element (RRE) of HIV-1 allows for Rev-dependent mRNA export from the nucleus to the cytoplasm.
   1687..1713    +  CDS            Rev (fragment): human immunodeficiency virus 1 (HIV-1) Rev protein; rev; enhances nuclear export of unspliced and incompletely spliced viral mRNAs
   1720..1743    +  promoter       SV40 promoter (fragment): SV40 early promoter
   1744..1815    +  promoter       SV40 promoter (fragment): SV40 enhancer and early promoter
   1839..1974    +  rep_origin     SV40 ori: SV40 origin of replication
   2020..2616    +  CDS            PuroR (fragment): puromycin N-acetyltransferase; pac from Streptomyces; confers resistance to puromycin
   2665..2782    +  misc_feature   cPPT/CTS: central polypurine tract and central termination sequence of HIV-1
   2847..2913    +  CDS            small t antigen (fragment): SV40 (simian virus 40) small t antigen
   2920..4098    +  promoter       EF-1α promoter: strong constitutive promoter for human elongation factor EF-1α
   4115..6310    +  CDS            FOXP2: FOXP2_HUMAN - Also known as CAGH44, TNRC10. Experimental evidence at protein level: Swiss-Prot protein existence level 1. Transcriptional repressor that may play a role in the specification and differentiation of lung epithelium. May also play a role in developing neural, gastrointestinal and cardiovascular tissues. Can act with CTBP1 to synergistically repress transcription but CTPBP1 is not essential. Plays a role in synapse formation by regulating SRPX2 levels. Involved in neural mechanisms mediating the development of speech and language. From Homo sapiens (Human).
   6326..6379    +  promoter       U6 promoter (fragment): RNA polymerase III promoter for human U6 snRNA
   6421..7009    +  misc_feature   WPRE: woodchuck hepatitis virus posttranscriptional regulatory element
   7060..7079    +  misc_feature   cPPT/CTS (fragment): central polypurine tract and central termination sequence of HIV-1
   7081..7314    +  LTR            3' LTR (ΔU3): self-inactivating 3' long terminal repeat (LTR) from HIV-1
   7392..7513    +  polyA_signal   SV40 poly(A) signal: SV40 polyadenylation signal
   7553..7688    +  rep_origin     SV40 ori: SV40 origin of replication
   7709..7727    -  promoter       T7 promoter: promoter for bacteriophage T7 RNA polymerase
   7735..7890    +  CDS            lacZα (fragment): LacZα fragment of β-galactosidase; lacZ fragment
   7895..8323    +  rep_origin     f1 ori (sequence partly withheld): f1 bacteriophage origin of replication; arrow indicates direction of (+) strand synthesis
   8376..8480    +  promoter       AmpR promoter: bla
   8481..9341    +  CDS            AmpR: β-lactamase; bla; confers resistance to ampicillin, carbenicillin, and related antibiotics
   9512..10100   +  rep_origin     ori: high-copy-number ColE1/pMB1/pBR322/pUC origin of replication
  10283..10375   +  CDS            lacI (fragment): lac repressor; lacI; The lac repressor binds to the lac operator to inhibit transcription in E. coli. This inhibition can be relieved by adding lactose or isopropyl-β-D-thiogalactopyranoside (IPTG).
  10388..10409   +  protein_bind   CAP binding site: CAP binding activates transcription in the presence of cAMP. E. coli catabolite activator protein
  10424..10454   +  promoter       lac promoter: promoter for the E. coli lac operon
  10462..10478   +  protein_bind   lac operator: The lac repressor binds to the lac operator to inhibit transcription in E. coli. This inhibition can be relieved by adding lactose or isopropyl-β-D-thiogalactopyranoside (IPTG). lac repressor encoded by lacI
  10523..10541   +  promoter       T3 promoter: promoter for bacteriophage T3 RNA polymerase
