[The description below was written by a language model from this plasmid's Addgene catalogue record and pLannotate feature annotations shown in this document.]
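Description:
TFORF0210 is a lentiviral mammalian expression plasmid built on the pLX_TRC317 backbone. It carries the human transcription factor FOXP2 as one member of a barcoded transcription factor ORF collection. It is propagated in E. coli through a high-copy ColE1/pUC-type origin with ampicillin selection (AmpR), and the backbone also retains an f1 origin and remnants of a lac/T7/T3 cloning region. The depositor warns that the plasmid can recombine in bacteria, as is common for LTR-containing vectors.

The viral portion has a third-generation, self-inactivating layout. An RSV promoter drives a truncated HIV-1 5' LTR, followed by the Ψ packaging signal with a gag fragment, the Rev response element for Rev-dependent export of the genomic RNA, a cPPT/CTS, and a ΔU3 3' LTR with a downstream SV40 polyadenylation signal. Two expression units sit between the LTRs. An SV40 early promoter drives puromycin N-acetyltransferase, which allows selection of transduced cells. The strong constitutive EF-1α promoter drives the synthesized FOXP2 ORF of roughly 2.2 kb, and a WPRE follows to enhance transcript stability and expression.

According to the record, each ORF in the collection is paired with a unique 24-bp barcode. The barcode is not annotated in the feature table, so its exact position is not stated. A short U6 promoter fragment annotated between the ORF and the WPRE is probably a leftover or primer-binding sequence rather than a functional promoter.

The construct is intended for stable overexpression of FOXP2 in mammalian cells. It is particularly suited to pooled screens, such as directed differentiation studies, where barcode sequencing identifies which transcription factor each cell received.
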