Addgene plasmid #142557: TFORF0210
Purpose: Lentiviral vector for overexpressing transcription factor ORFs with unique 24-bp barcodes. Barcodes facilitate identification of transcription factors in pooled screens.
Depositing lab: Feng Zhang. Depositing organization: Broad Institute. Publication: A transcription factor atlas of directed differentiation. Joung J, Ma S, Tay T, Geiger-Schuller KR, Kirchgatterer PC, Verdine VK, Guo B, Arias-Garcia MA, Allen WE, Singh A, Kuksenko O, Abudayyeh OO, Gootenberg JS, Fu Z, Macrae RK, Buenrostro JD, Regev A, Zhang F. Cell. 2023 Jan 5;186(1):209-229.e26. doi: 10.1016/j.cell.2022.11.026. PubMed 36608654.
Backbone
  Vector backbone: pLX_TRC317
  Backbone manufacturer: Broad Institute Genetic Perturbation Platform
  Backbone size w/o insert (bp): 8264
  Vector type: Mammalian Expression, Lentiviral
  Selectable markers: Puromycin
Growth in bacteria
  Bacterial resistance: Ampicillin, 100 μg/mL
  Growth temperature: 37°C
  Growth strain: NEB Stable
  Copy number: High Copy
Gene/Insert
  Gene/Insert name: FOXP2
  Species: H. sapiens (human)
  Insert size (bp): 2300
  Entrez Gene: FOXP2 (a.k.a. CAGH44, SPCH1, TNRC10)
  Promoter: EF1a
  Cloning method: Unknown
  Sequencing primers: 5′ GGGTGGAGACTGAAGTTAGGCCAG; 3′ CACATAGCGTAAAAGGAGCAACATAG
Terms and licenses: Academic/Nonprofit Terms; Industry Terms: Not Available to Industry
Depositor comments: NM_148900,ENST00000403559 . The transcription factor ORF portion of this plasmid was synthesized by Genewiz. Please test multiple small colonies in case of plasmid recombination. To make this collection available in a timely manner, a portion of this collection was not fully sequenced by Addgene. If an Addgene verified full plasmid sequence is not available, please contact us prior to placing an order to request the full sequence.
How to cite: TFORF0210 was a gift from Feng Zhang (Addgene plasmid # 142557 ; http://n2t.net/addgene:142557 ; RRID:Addgene_142557)
