>Addgene plasmid #142557 | TFORF0210 | depositor partial sequence | sequence record 279809 | Insert
ACCGCCACCATGATGCAGGAATCTGCGACAGAGACAATAAGCAACAGTTCAATGAATCAAAATGGAATGA
GCACTCTAAGCAGCCAATTAGATGCTGGCAGCAGAGATGGAAGATCAAGTGGTGACACCAGCTCTGAAGT
AAGCACAGTAGAACTGCTGCATCTGCAACAACAGCAGGCTCTCCAGGCAGCAAGACAACTTCTTTTACAG
CAGCAAACAAGTGGATTGAAATCTCCTAAGAGCAGTGATAAACAGAGACCACTGCAGGTGCCTGTGTCAG
TGGCCATGATGACTCCCCAGGTGATCACCCCTCAGCAAATGCAGCAGATCCTTCAGCAACAAGTCCTGTC
TCCTCAGCAGCTACAAGCCCTTCTCCAACAACAGCAGGCTGTCATGCTGCAGCAGGATTTTTTGGATTCT
GGATTGGAAAATTTCAGAGCTGCCTTGGAAAAAAATCAACAACTACAAGAGTTTTACAAGAAACAGCAAG
AGCAGTTACATCTTCAGCTTTTGCAGCAGCAGCAGCAACAGCAGCAGCAGCAACAACAGCAGCAACAACA
GCAGCAGCAACAACAACAACAACAGCAGCAACAACAGCAGCAGCAGCAGCAACAGCAGCAGCAGCAGCAA
CAGCATCCTGGAAAGCAAGCGAAAGAGCAGCAGCAGCAGCAGCAGCAGCAACAGCAATTGGCAGCCCAGC
AGCTTGTCTTCCAGCAGCAGCTTCTCCAGATGCAACAACTCCAGCAGCAGCAGCATCTGCTCAGCCTTCA
GCGTCAGGGACTCATCTCCATTCCACCTGGCCAGGCAGCACTTCCTGTCCAATCGCTGCCTCAAGCTGGC
TTAAGTCCTGCTGAGATTCAGCAGTTATGGAAAGAAGTGACTGGAGTTCACAGTATGGAAGACAATGGCA
TTAAACATGGAGGGCTAGACCTCACTACTAACAATTCCTCCTCGACTACCTCCTCCAACACTTCCAAAGC
ATCACCACCAATAACTCATCATTCCATAGTGAATGGACAGTCTTCAGTTCTAAGTGCAAGACGAGACAGC
TCGTCACATGAGGAGACTGGGGCCTCTCACACTCTCTATGGCCATGGAGTTTGCAAATGGCCAGGCTGTG
AAAGCATTTGTGAAGATTTTGGACAGTTTTTAAAGCACCTTAACAATGAACACGCATTGGATGACCGAAG
CACTGCTCAGTGTCGAGTGCAAATGCAGGTGGTGCAACAGTTAGAAATACAGCTTTCTAAAGAACGCGAA
CGTCTTCAAGCAATGATGACCCACTTGCACATGCGACCCTCAGAGCCCAAACCATCTCCCAAACCTCTAA
ATCTGGTGTCTAGTGTCACCATGTCGAAGAATATGTTGGAGACATCCCCACAGAGCTTACCTCAAACCCC
TACCACACCAACGGCCCCAGTCACCCCGATTACCCAGGGACCCTCAGTAATCACCCCAGCCAGTGTGCCC
AATGTGGGAGCCATACGAAGGCGACATTCAGACAAATACAACATTCCCATGTCATCAGAAATTGCCCCAA
ACTATGAATTTTATAAAAATGCAGATGTCAGACCTCCATTTACTTATGCAACTCTCATAAGGCAGGCTAT
CATGGAGTCATCTGACAGGCAGTTAACACTTAATGAAATTTACAGCTGGTTTACACGGACATTTGCTTAC
TTCAGGCGTAATGCAGCAACTTGGAAGAATGCAGTACGTCATAATCTTAGCCTGCACAAGTGTTTTGTTC
GAGTAGAAAATGTTAAAGGAGCAGTATGGACTGTGGATGAAGTAGAATACCAGAAGCGAAGGTCACAAAA
GATAACAGGAAGTCCAACCTTAGTAAAAAATATACCTACCAGTTTAGGCTATGGAGCAGCTCTTAATGCC
AGTTTGCAGGCTGCCTTGGCAGAGAGCAGTTTACCTTTGCTAAGTAATCCTGGACTGATAAATAATGCAT
CCAGTGGCCTACTGCAGGCCGTCCACGAAGACCTCAATGGTTCTCTGGATCACATTGACAGCAATGGAAA
CAGTAGTCCGGGCTGCTCACCTCAGCCGCACATACATTCAATCCACGTCAAGGAAGAGCCAGTGATTGCA
GAGGATGAAGACTGCCCAATGTCCTTAGTGACAACAGCTAATCACAGTCCAGAATTAGAAGACGACAGAG
AGATTGAAGAAGAGCCTTTATCTGAAGATCTGGAATAGTAATGAACTAGTCCGTAACTTGAAAGTATTTC
GATTTCTTGGCTTTATATATCTTGTGGAAAGGACGAGTAGTATCCAGACTTTCTTCGTGA
