>Addgene plasmid #142557 | TFORF0210 | depositor partial sequence | sequence record 279810 | Barcode
GTAGTATCCAGACTTTCTTCGTGA
